>Addgene plasmid #14148 | pAG416GPD-ccdB | addgene full sequence | sequence record 256237 | Addgene NGS Result
GACGAAAGGGCCTCGTGATACGCCTATTTTTATAGGTTAATGTCATGATAATAATGGTTTCTTAGACGGA
TCGCTTGCCTGTAACTTACACGCGCCTCGTATCTTTTAATGATGGAATAATTTGGGAATTTACTCTGTGT
TTATTTATTTTTATGTTTTGTATTTGGATTTTAGAAAGTAAATAAAGAAGGTAGAAGAGTTACGGAATGA
AGAAAAAAAAATAAACAAAGGTTTAAAAAATTTCAACAAAAAGCGTACTTTACATATATATTTATTAGAC
AAGAAAAGCAGATTAAATAGATATACATTCGATTAACGATAAGTAAAATGTAAAATCACAGGATTTTCGT
GTGTGGTCTTCTACACAGACAAGATGAAACAATTCGGCATTAATACCTGAGAGCAGGAAGAGCAAGATAA
AAGGTAGTATTTGTTGGCGATCCCCCTAGAGTCTTTTACATCTTCGGAAAACAAAAACTATTTTTTCTTT
AATTTCTTTTTTTACTTTCTATTTTTAATTTATATATTTATATTAAAAAATTTAAATTATAATTATTTTT
ATAGCACGTGATGAAAAGGACCCAGGTGGCACTTTTCGGGGAAATGTGCGCGGAACCCCTATTTGTTTAT
TTTTCTAAATACATTCAAATATGTATCCGCTCATGAGACAATAACCCTGATAAATGCTTCAATAATATTG
AAAAAGGAAGAGTATGAGTATTCAACATTTCCGTGTCGCCCTTATTCCCTTTTTTGCGGCATTTTGCCTT
CCTGTTTTTGCTCACCCAGAAACGCTGGTGAAAGTAAAAGATGCTGAAGATCAGTTGGGTGCACGAGTGG
GTTACATCGAACTGGATCTCAACAGCGGTAAGATCCTTGAGAGTTTTCGCCCCGAAGAACGTTTTCCAAT
GATGAGCACTTTTAAAGTTCTGCTATGTGGCGCGGTATTATCCCGTATTGACGCCGGGCAAGAGCAACTC
GGTCGCCGCATACACTATTCTCAGAATGACTTGGTTGAGTACTCACCAGTCACAGAAAAGCATCTTACGG
ATGGCATGACAGTAAGAGAATTATGCAGTGCTGCCATAACCATGAGTGATAACACTGCGGCCAACTTACT
TCTGACAACGATCGGAGGACCGAAGGAGCTAACCGCTTTTTTGCACAACATGGGGGATCATGTAACTCGC
CTTGATCGTTGGGAACCGGAGCTGAATGAAGCCATACCAAACGACGAGCGTGACACCACGATGCCTGTAG
CAATGGCAACAACGTTGCGCAAACTATTAACTGGCGAACTACTTACTCTAGCTTCCCGGCAACAATTAAT
AGACTGGATGGAGGCGGATAAAGTTGCAGGACCACTTCTGCGCTCGGCCCTTCCGGCTGGCTGGTTTATT
GCTGATAAATCTGGAGCCGGTGAGCGTGGGTCTCGCGGTATCATTGCAGCACTGGGGCCAGATGGTAAGC
CCTCCCGTATCGTAGTTATCTACACGACGGGGAGTCAGGCAACTATGGATGAACGAAATAGACAGATCGC
TGAGATAGGTGCCTCACTGATTAAGCATTGGTAACTGTCAGACCAAGTTTACTCATATATACTTTAGATT
GATTTAAAACTTCATTTTTAATTTAAAAGGATCTAGGTGAAGATCCTTTTTGATAATCTCATGACCAAAA
TCCCTTAACGTGAGTTTTCGTTCCACTGAGCGTCAGACCCCGTAGAAAAGATCAAAGGATCTTCTTGAGA
TCCTTTTTTTCTGCGCGTAATCTGCTGCTTGCAAACAAAAAAACCACCGCTACCAGCGGTGGTTTGTTTG
CCGGATCAAGAGCTACCAACTCTTTTTCCGAAGGTAACTGGCTTCAGCAGAGCGCAGATACCAAATACTG
TTCTTCTAGTGTAGCCGTAGTTAGGCCACCACTTCAAGAACTCTGTAGCACCGCCTACATACCTCGCTCT
GCTAATCCTGTTACCAGTGGCTGCTGCCAGTGGCGATAAGTCGTGTCTTACCGGGTTGGACTCAAGACGA
TAGTTACCGGATAAGGCGCAGCGGTCGGGCTGAACGGGGGGTTCGTGCACACAGCCCAGCTTGGAGCGAA
CGACCTACACCGAACTGAGATACCTACAGCGTGAGCTATGAGAAAGCGCCACGCTTCCCGAAGGGAGAAA
GGCGGACAGGTATCCGGTAAGCGGCAGGGTCGGAACAGGAGAGCGCACGAGGGAGCTTCCAGGGGGAAAC
GCCTGGTATCTTTATAGTCCTGTCGGGTTTCGCCACCTCTGACTTGAGCGTCGATTTTTGTGATGCTCGT
CAGGGGGGCGGAGCCTATGGAAAAACGCCAGCAACGCGGCCTTTTTACGGTTCCTGGCCTTTTGCTGGCC
TTTTGCTCACATGTTCTTTCCTGCGTTATCCCCTGATTCTGTGGATAACCGTATTACCGCCTTTGAGTGA
GCTGATACCGCTCGCCGCAGCCGAACGACCGAGCGCAGCGAGTCAGTGAGCGAGGAAGCGGAAGAGCGCC
CAATACGCAAACCGCCTCTCCCCGCGCGTTGGCCGATTCATTAATGCAGCTGGCACGACAGGTTTCCCGA
CTGGAAAGCGGGCAGTGAGCGCAACGCAATTAATGTGAGTTAGCTCACTCATTAGGCACCCCAGGCTTTA
CACTTTATGCTTCCGGCTCGTATGTTGTGTGGAATTGTGAGCGGATAACAATTTCACACAGGAAACAGCT
ATGACCATGATTACGCCAAGCGCGCAATTAACCCTCACTAAAGGGAACAAAAGCTGGAGCTCAGTTTATC
ATTATCAATACTCGCCATTTCAAAGAATACGTAAATAATTAATAGTAGTGATTTTCCTAACTTTATTTAG
TCAAAAAATTAGCCTTTTAATTCTGCTGTAACCCGTACATGCCCAAAATAGGGGGCGGGTTACACAGAAT
ATATAACATCGTAGGTGTCTGGGTGAACAGTTTATTCCTGGCATCCACTAAATATAATGGAGCCCGCTTT
TTAAGCTGGCATCCAGAAAAAAAAAGAATCCCAGCACCAAAATATTGTTTTCTTCACCAACCATCAGTTC
ATAGGTCCATTCTCTTAGCGCAACTACAGAGAACAGGGGCACAAACAGGCAAAAAACGGGCACAACCTCA
ATGGAGTGATGCAACCTGCCTGGAGTAAATGATGACACAAGGCAATTGACCCACGCATGTATCTATCTCA
TTTTCTTACACCTTCTATTACCTTCTGCTCTCTCTGATTTGGAAAAAGCTGAAAAAAAAGGTTGAAACCA
GTTCCCTGAAATTATTCCCCTACTTGACTAATAAGTATATAAAGACGGTAGGTATTGATTGTAATTCTGT
AAATCTATTTCTTAAACTTCTTAAATTCTACTTTTATAGTTAGTCTTTTTTTTAGTTTTAAAACACCAGA
ACTTAGTTTCGACGGATTCTAGAACTAGTGGATCCCCCATCACAAGTTTGTACAAAAAAGCTGAACGAGA
AACGTAAAATGATATAAATATCAATATATTAAATTAGATTTTGCATAAAAAACAGACTACATAATACTGT
AAAACACAACATATCCAGTCACTATGGCGGCCGCATTAGGCACCCCAGGCTTTACACTTTATGCTTCCGG
CTCGTATAATGTGTGGATTTTGAGTTAGGATCCGTCGAGATTTTCAGGAGCTAAGGAAGCTAAAATGGAG
AAAAAAATCACTGGATATACCACCGTTGATATATCCCAATGGCATCGTAAAGAACATTTTGAGGCATTTC
AGTCAGTTGCTCAATGTACCTATAACCAGACCGTTCAGCTGGATATTACGGCCTTTTTAAAGACCGTAAA
GAAAAATAAGCACAAGTTTTATCCGGCCTTTATTCACATTCTTGCCCGCCTGATGAATGCTCATCCGGAA
TTCCGTATGGCAATGAAAGACGGTGAGCTGGTGATATGGGATAGTGTTCACCCTTGTTACACCGTTTTCC
ATGAGCAAACTGAAACGTTTTCATCGCTCTGGAGTGAATACCACGACGATTTCCGGCAGTTTCTACACAT
ATATTCGCAAGATGTGGCGTGTTACGGTGAAAACCTGGCCTATTTCCCTAAAGGGTTTATTGAGAATATG
TTTTTCGTCTCAGCCAATCCCTGGGTGAGTTTCACCAGTTTTGATTTAAACGTGGCCAATATGGACAACT
TCTTCGCCCCCGTTTTCACCATGGGCAAATATTATACGCAAGGCGACAAGGTGCTGATGCCGCTGGCGAT
TCAGGTTCATCATGCCGTTTGTGATGGCTTCCATGTCGGCAGAATGCTTAATGAATTACAACAGTACTGC
GATGAGTGGCAGGGCGGGGCGTAAACGCGTGGATCCGGCTTACTAAAAGCCAGATAACAGTATGCGTATT
TGCGCGCTGATTTTTGCGGTATAAGAATATATACTGATATGTATACCCGAAGTATGTCAAAAAGAGGTAT
GCTATGAAGCAGCGTATTACAGTGACAGTTGACAGCGACAGCTATCAGTTGCTCAAGGCATATATGATGT
CAATATCTCCGGTCTGGTAAGCACAACCATGCAGAATGAAGCCCGTCGTCTGCGTGCCGAACGCTGGAAA
GCGGAAAATCAGGAAGGGATGGCTGAGGTCGCCCGGTTTATTGAAATGAACGGCTCTTTTGCTGACGAGA
ACAGGGGCTGGTGAAATGCAGTTTAAGGTTTACACCTATAAAAGAGAGAGCCGTTATCGTCTGTTTGTGG
ATGTACAGAGTGATATTATTGACACGCCCGGGCGACGGATGGTGATCCCCCTGGCCAGTGCACGTCTGCT
GTCAGATAAAGTCTCCCGTGAACTTTACCCGGTGGTGCATATCGGGGATGAAAGCTGGCGCATGATGACC
ACCGATATGGCCAGTGTGCCGGTCTCCGTTATCGGGGAAGAAGTGGCTGATCTCAGCCACCGCGAAAATG
ACATCAAAAACGCCATTAACCTGATGTTCTGGGGAATATAAATGTCAGGCTCCCTTATACACAGCCAGTC
TGCAGGTCGACCATAGTGACTGGATATGTTGTGTTTTACAGTATTATGTAGTCTGTTTTTTATGCAAAAT
CTAATTTAATATATTGATATTTATATCATTTTACGTTTCTCGTTCAGCTTTCTTGTACAAAGTGGTGATG
GGCTGCAGGAATTCGATATCAAGCTTATCGATACCGTCGACCTCGAGTCATGTAATTAGTTATGTCACGC
TTACATTCACGCCCTCCCCCCACATCCGCTCTAACCGAAAAGGAAGGAGTTAGACAACCTGAAGTCTAGG
TCCCTATTTATTTTTTTATAGTTATGTTAGTATTAAGAACGTTATTTATATTTCAAATTTTTCTTTTTTT
TCTGTACAGACGCGTGTACGCATGTAACATTATACTGAAAACCTTGCTTGAGAAGGTTTTGGGACGCTCG
AAGGCTTTAATTTGCGGCCGGTACCCAATTCGCCCTATAGTGAGTCGTATTACGCGCGCTCACTGGCCGT
CGTTTTACAACGTCGTGACTGGGAAAACCCTGGCGTTACCCAACTTAATCGCCTTGCAGCACATCCCCCT
TTCGCCAGCTGGCGTAATAGCGAAGAGGCCCGCACCGATCGCCCTTCCCAACAGTTGCGCAGCCTGAATG
GCGAATGG
[124 nt withheld, positions 5679-5802]
C
[91 nt withheld, positions 5804-5894]
A
[49 nt withheld, positions 5896-5944]
CCTTTGACGTTGGAGTCCACGTTCTTT
[37 nt withheld, positions 5972-6008]
ACCCTATCTCGGTCTATTCTTTTGATTTATAAGGGATTTTGCCGATTTCGGCCTATTGGTTAAAAAATGA
GCTGATTTAACAAAAATTTAACGCGAATTTTAACAAAATATTAACGCTTACAATTTCCTGATGCGGTATT
TTCTCCTTACGCATCTGTGCGGTATTTCACACCGCATAGGGTAATAACTGATATAATTAAATTGAAGCTC
TAATTTGTGAGTTTAGTATACATGCATTTACTTATAATACAGTTTTTTAGTTTTGCTGGCCGCATCTTCT
CAAATATGCTTCCCAGCCTGCTTTTCTGTAACGTTCACCCTCTACCTTAGCATCCCTTCCCTTTGCAAAT
AGTCCTCTTCCAACAATAATAATGTCAGATCCTGTAGAGACCACATCATCCACGGTTCTATACTGTTGAC
CCAATGCGTCTCCCTTGTCATCTAAACCCACACCGGGTGTCATAATCAACCAATCGTAACCTTCATCTCT
TCCACCCATGTCTCTTTGAGCAATAAAGCCGATAACAAAATCTTTGTCGCTCTTCGCAATGTCAACAGTA
CCCTTAGTATATTCTCCAGTAGATAGGGAGCCCTTGCATGACAATTCTGCTAACATCAAAAGGCCTCTAG
GTTCCTTTGTTACTTCTTCTGCCGCCTGCTTCAAACCGCTAACAATACCTGGGCCCACCACACCGTGTGC
ATTCGTAATGTCTGCCCATTCTGCTATTCTGTATACACCCGCAGAGTACTGCAATTTGACTGTATTACCA
ATGTCAGCAAATTTTCTGTCTTCGAAGAGTAAAAAATTGTACTTGGCGGATAATGCCTTTAGCGGCTTAA
CTGTGCCCTCCATGGAAAAATCAGTCAAGATATCCACATGTGTTTTTAGTAAACAAATTTTGGGACCTAA
TGCTTCAACTAACTCCAGTAATTCCTTGGTGGTACGAACATCCAATGAAGCACACAAGTTTGTTTGCTTT
TCGTGCATGATATTAAATAGCTTGGCAGCAACAGGACTAGGATGAGTAGCAGCACGTTCCTTATATGTAG
CTTTCGACATGATTTATCTTCGTTTCCTGCAGGTTTTTGTTCTGTGCAGTTGGGTTAAGAATACTGGGCA
ATTTCATGTTTCTTCAACACTACATATGCGTATATATACCAATCTAAGTCTGTGCTCCTTCCTTCGTTCT
TCCTTCTGTTCGGAGATTACCGAATCAAAAAAATTTCAAGGAAACCGAAATCAAAAAAAAGAATAAAAAA
AAAATGATGAATTGAAAAGGTGGTATGGTGCACTCTCAGTACAATCTGCTCTGATGCCGCATAGTTAAGC
CAGCCCCGACACCCGCCAACACCCGCTGACGCGCCCTGACGGGCTTGTCTGCTCCCGGCATCCGCTTACA
GACAAGCTGTGACCGTCTCCGGGAGCTGCATGTGTCAGAGGTTTTCACCGTCATCACCGAAACGCGCGA
Features (pLannotate 1.2.2; 28 found; start..end, strand, type, name):
     69..572     -  misc_feature   CEN/ARS: S. cerevisiae CEN6 centromere fused to an autonomously replicating sequence
    609..713     +  promoter       AmpR promoter: bla
    714..1574    +  CDS            AmpR: β-lactamase; bla; confers resistance to ampicillin, carbenicillin, and related antibiotics
   1745..2333    +  rep_origin     ori: high-copy-number ColE1/pMB1/pBR322/pUC origin of replication
   2516..2608    +  CDS            lacI (fragment): lac repressor; lacI; The lac repressor binds to the lac operator to inhibit transcription in E. coli. This inhibition can be relieved by adding lactose or isopropyl-β-D-thiogalactopyranoside (IPTG).
   2621..2642    +  protein_bind   CAP binding site: CAP binding activates transcription in the presence of cAMP. E. coli catabolite activator protein
   2657..2687    +  promoter       lac promoter: promoter for the E. coli lac operon
   2695..2711    +  protein_bind   lac operator: The lac repressor binds to the lac operator to inhibit transcription in E. coli. This inhibition can be relieved by adding lactose or isopropyl-β-D-thiogalactopyranoside (IPTG). lac repressor encoded by lacI
   2756..2774    +  promoter       T3 promoter: promoter for bacteriophage T3 RNA polymerase
   2799..3442    +  promoter       GAP promoter: S. cerevisiae TDH3; promoter for glyceraldehyde-3-phosphate dehydrogenase
   3448..3468    +  misc_feature   MCS (fragment): pBluescript multiple cloning site
   3472..3596    +  protein_bind   attR1: mutant version of attR; recombination site for the Gateway® LR reaction LR Clonase™
   3621..3651    +  promoter       lac UV5 promoter: E. coli lac promoter with an "up" mutation
   3675..3704    +  promoter       cat promoter (fragment): promoter of the E. coli cat gene encoding chloramphenicol acetyltransferase
   3705..4364    +  CDS            CmR: chloramphenicol acetyltransferase; cat; confers resistance to chloramphenicol
   4543..4701    +  CDS            ccdA (fragment): CCDA_ECO57 - Also known as H, letA. Experimental evidence at protein level: Swiss-Prot protein existence level 1. Antitoxin component of a type II toxin-antitoxin (TA) system which inhibits the post-segregational killing (PSK) of plasmid-free cells, also referred to as a plasmid addiction system. Binds to and blocks the activity of CcdB; will also remove bound CcdB protein from the CcdB-GyrA complex by forming a CcdA-CcdB complex, a process termed rejuvenation. Functions as a transcriptional corepressor for the ccdAB operon, repression also requires CcdB (By similarity). From Escherichia coli
   4706..5008    +  CDS            ccdB: CCDB_ECOLI - Also known as G, letB, letD. Experimental evidence at protein level: Swiss-Prot protein existence level 1. Toxic component of a type II toxin-antitoxin (TA) system, functioning in plasmid maintainence. Responsible for the post- segregational killing (PSK) of plasmid-free cells, also referred to as a plasmid addiction system. Half-life of over 2 hours. Cell killing by CcdB is accompanied by filamentation, defects in chromosome and plasmid segregation, defects in cell division, formation of anucleate cells, decreased DNA synthesis and plasmid loss. Interferes with the activity of DN
   5052..5176    -  protein_bind   attR2: mutant version of attR; recombination site for the Gateway® LR reaction LR Clonase™
   5180..5227    +  misc_feature   MCS (fragment): pBluescript multiple cloning site
   5228..5475    +  terminator     CYC1 terminator: S. cerevisiae CYC1; transcription terminator for CYC1
   5494..5512    -  promoter       T7 promoter: promoter for bacteriophage T7 RNA polymerase
   5520..5675    +  CDS            lacZα (fragment): LacZα fragment of β-galactosidase; lacZ fragment
   5679..6107    +  rep_origin     f1 ori (sequence partly withheld): f1 bacteriophage origin of replication; arrow indicates direction of (+) strand synthesis
   6135..6186    -  misc_feature   bom (fragment): basis of mobility region from pBR322
   6265..7068    -  CDS            URA3: orotidine-5'-phosphate decarboxylase, required for uracil biosynthesis; S. cerevisiae URA3; yeast auxotrophic marker, counterselectable with 5-fluoroorotic acid (5-FOA)
   7069..7284    -  promoter       URA3 promoter: S. cerevisiae URA3
   7292..7341    -  misc_feature   bom (fragment): basis of mobility region from pBR322
   7443..1       -  CDS            rop (fragment) (across the origin): Rop protein, which maintains plasmids at low copy number; rop
