[The description below was written by a language model from this plasmid's Addgene catalogue record and pLannotate feature annotations shown in this document.]
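Description:
pAG416GPD-ccdB is an empty Gateway destination vector for constitutive protein expression in Saccharomyces cerevisiae, built on the pRS416 yeast–E. coli shuttle backbone. In yeast it is a centromeric plasmid: a CEN6/ARS element provides stable, low-copy maintenance, and the URA3 marker with its own promoter allows selection in ura3 auxotrophic strains and counterselection with 5-fluoroorotic acid. In E. coli it replicates from a high-copy ColE1/pUC-type origin and carries an ampicillin resistance gene. An f1 origin and remnants of the pBluescript-derived polylinker region (lac promoter/operator, lacZα fragment, flanking T3 and T7 promoters) persist from the parental backbone.

The expression unit consists of the strong constitutive GPD (TDH3, glyceraldehyde-3-phosphate dehydrogenase) promoter, a Gateway cassette and the CYC1 transcription terminator. The cassette is bounded by attR1 and attR2 sites and contains a chloramphenicol acetyltransferase gene and the ccdB toxin gene. In an LR Clonase reaction with an entry clone, the region between the att sites is replaced by the gene of interest, placing it between the GPD promoter and the CYC1 terminator. Because CcdB poisons DNA gyrase in ordinary E. coli strains, unrecombined vector is selected against after the reaction, while the empty vector itself must be maintained in a ccdB-tolerant strain, where chloramphenicol resistance helps retain the cassette. No epitope tag or fluorescent fusion partner is annotated, so inserts appear to be expressed untagged. The plasmid belongs to a suite of Gateway vectors designed for high-throughput genetic analysis in budding yeast. The record cautions that the full sequence is a reference and may not match the plasmid exactly.
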