Addgene plasmid #14148: pAG416GPD-ccdB
Purpose: (Empty Backbone)
Depositing lab: Susan Lindquist. Depositing organization: Whitehead Institute for Biomedical Research. Publication: A suite of Gateway cloning vectors for high-throughput genetic analysis in Saccharomyces cerevisiae. Alberti S, Gitler AD, Lindquist S. Yeast. 2007 Oct . 24(10):913-9. 10.1002/yea.1502 PubMed 17583893.
Backbone
  Vector backbone: pRS416
  Vector type: Yeast Expression ; Gateway Destination
  Selectable markers: URA3
Growth in bacteria
  Bacterial resistance: Chloramphenicol and Ampicillin, 25 & 100 μg/mL
  Growth temperature: 37°C
  Growth strain: ccdB Survival
  Growth instructions: DB3.1, ccdB Survival
  Copy number: Unknown
Gene/Insert
  Gene/Insert name: None
  Cloning method: Gateway Cloning
  Sequencing primers: 5′ GPDPro_F
Terms and licenses: Academic/Nonprofit Terms; Industry Terms: Not Available to Industry
Depositor comments: Type of plasmid: CEN. This plasmid contains the Gateway technology from Invitrogen; Invitrogen requires purchasing of Gateway Clonase for carrying out the Gateway recombinational cloning reaction http://www.invitrogen.com Please note that the full plasmid sequence is provided as a reference only, and may not match the exact sequence of the plasmid.
How to cite: pAG416GPD-ccdB was a gift from Susan Lindquist (Addgene plasmid # 14148 ; http://n2t.net/addgene:14148 ; RRID:Addgene_14148)
