>Addgene plasmid #14148 | pAG416GPD-ccdB | addgene partial sequence | sequence record 20409 | 14148 with pRS_marker
TTCATTCATCATTTTTTTTTTATTCTTTTTTTTGATTTCGGTTTCCTTGAAATTTTTTTGATTCGGTAAT
CTCCGAACAGAAGGAAGAACGAAGGAAGGAGCACAGACTTAGATTGGTATATATACGCATATGTAGTGTT
GAAGAAACATGAAATTGCCCAGTATTCTTAACCCAACTGCACAGAACAAAAACCTGCAGGAAACGAAGAT
AAATCATGTCGAAAGCTACATATAAGGAACGTGCTGCTACTCATCCTAGTCCTGTTGCTGCCAAGCTATT
TAATATCATGCACGAAAAGCAAACAAACTTGTGTGCTTCATTGGATGTTCGTACCACCAAGGAATTACTG
GAGTTAGTTGAAGCATTAGGTCCCAAAATTTGTTTACTAAAAACACATGTGGATATCTTGACTGATTTTT
CCATGGAGGGCACAGTTAAGCCGCTAAAGGCATTATCCGCCAAGTACAATTTTTTACTCTTCGAAGACAG
AAAATTTGCTGACATTGGTAATACAGTCAAATTGCAGTACTCTGCGGGTGTATACAGAATAGCAGAATGG
GCAGACATTACGAATGCACACGGTGTGGTGGGCCCAGGTATTGTTAGCGGTTTGAAGC
