>Addgene plasmid #14148 | pAG416GPD-ccdB | addgene partial sequence | sequence record 20410 | 14148 with GW5
CTAATGCGGCCGCCATAGTGACTGGATATGTTGTGTTTTACAGTATTATGTAGTCTGTTTTTTATGCAAA
ATCTAATTTAATATATTGATATTTATATCATTTTACGTTTCTCGTTCAGCTTTTTTGTACAAACTTGTGA
TGGGGGATCCACTAGTTCTAGAATCCGTCGAAACTAAGTTCTGGTGTTTTAAAACTAAAAAAAAGACTAA
CTATAAAAGTAGAATTTAAGAAGTTTAAGAAATAGATTTACAGAATTACAATCAATACCTACCGTCTTTA
TATACTTATTAGTCAAGTAGGGGAATAATTTCAGGGAACTGGTTTCAACCTTTTTTTTCAGCTTTTTCCA
AATCAGAGAGAGCAGAAGGTAATAGAAGGTGTAAGAAAATGAGATAGATACATGCGTGGGTCAATTGCCT
TGTGTCATCATTTACTCCAGGCAGGTTGCATCACTCCATTGAGGTTGTGCCCGTTTTTTGCCTGTTTGTG
CCCCTGTTCTCTGTAGTTGCGCTAAGAGAATGGACCTATGAACTGATGGTTGGTGAAGAAAACAATATTT
TGGTGCTGGGATTCTTTTTTTTTCTGGATGCCAGCTTAAAAAGCGGGCTCCATTATATTTAGTGGATGCC
AGGAATAAACTGTTCACCCAGACACCTACGATGTTATATATTCTGGGTAACCC
