>Addgene plasmid #14148 | pAG416GPD-ccdB | addgene partial sequence | sequence record 20411 | 14148 with GW3
TGGCTGATCTCAGCCACCGCGAAAATGACATCAAAAACGCCATTAACCTGATGTTCTGGGGAATATAAAT
GTCAGGCTCCCTTATACACAGCCAGTCTGCAGGTCGACCATAGTGACTGGATATGTTGTGTTTTACAGTA
TTATGTAGTCTGTTTTTTATGCAAAATCTAATTTAATATATTGATATTTATATCATTTTACGTTTCTCGT
TCAGCTTTCTTGTACAAAGTGGTGATGGGCTGCAGGAATTCGATATCAAGCTTATCGATACCGTCGACCT
CGAGTCATGTAATTAGTTATGTCACGCTTACATTCACGCCCTCCCCCCACATCCGCTCTAACCGAAAAGG
AAGGAGTTAGACAACCTGAAGTCTAGGTCCCTATTTATTTTTTTATAGTTATGTTAGTATTAAGAACGTT
ATTTATATTTCAAATTTTTCTTTTTTTTCTGTACAGACGCGTGTACGCATGTAACATTATACTGAAAACC
TTGCTTGAGAAGGTTTTGGGACGCTCGAAGGCTTTAATTTGCGGCCGGTACCCAATTCGCCCTATAGTGA
GTCGTATTACGCGCGCTCACTGGCCGTCGTTTTACAACGTCGTGACTGGGAAAACCCTGGCGTTACCCAA
CTTAATCGCCTTGCAGCACATCCCCCTTTCGCCAGCTGGCGTA
